>Addgene plasmid #132623 | pCW57.1-RFP_mmu-miR-292b-3p_sponge | addgene full sequence | sequence record 259554 | Addgene NGS Result
AATTCTCGACCTCGAGACAAATGGCAGTATTCATCCACAATTTTAAAAGAAAAGGGGGGATTGGGGGGTA
CAGTGCAGGGGAAAGAATAGTAGACATAATAGCAACAGACATACAAACTAAAGAATTACAAAAACAAATT
ACAAAAATTCAAAATTTTCGGGTTTATTACAGGGACAGCAGAGATCCACTTTGGCCGCGAATCGATATGT
CGAGTTTACTCCCTATCAGTGATAGAGAACGTATGTCGAGTTTACTCCCTATCAGTGATAGAGAACGATG
TCGAGTTTACTCCCTATCAGTGATAGAGAACGTATGTCGAGTTTACTCCCTATCAGTGATAGAGAACGTA
TGTCGAGTTTACTCCCTATCAGTGATAGAGAACGTATGTCGAGTTTATCCCTATCAGTGATAGAGAACGT
ATGTCGAGTTTACTCCCTATCAGTGATAGAGAACGTATGTCGAGGTAGGCGTGTACGGTGGGAGGCCTAT
ATAAGCAGAGCTCGTTTAGTGAACCGTCAGATCGCCTGGAGAATTGGCTAGCGAATTCGCCACCATGAGC
GAGCTGATCAAGGAGAACATGCACATGAAGCTGTACATGGAGGGCACCGTGAACAACCACCACTTCAAGT
GCACATCCGAGGGCGAAGGCAAGCCCTACGAGGGCACCCAGACCATGAAGATCAAGGTGGTCGAGGGCGG
CCCTCTCCCCTTCGCCTTCGACATCCTGGCTACCAGCTTCATGTACGGCAGCAAAGCCTTCATCAACCAC
ACCCAGGGCATCCCCGACTTCTTTAAGCAGTCCTTCCCTGAGGGCTTCACATGGGAGAGAATCACCACAT
ACGAAGACGGGGGCGTGCTGACCGCTACCCAGGACACCAGCTTCCAGAACGGCTGCATCATCTACAACGT
CAAGATCAACGGGGTGAACTTCCCATCCAACGGCCCTGTGATGCAGAAGAAAACACGCGGCTGGGAGGCC
AACACCGAGATGCTGTACCCCGCTGACGGCGGCCTGAGAGGCCACAGCCAGATGGCCCTGAAGCTCGTGG
GCGGGGGCTACCTGCACTGCTCCTTCAAGACCACATACAGATCCAAGAAACCCGCTAAGAACCTCAAGAT
GCCCGGCTTCCACTTCGTGGACCACAGACTGGAAAGAATCAAGGAGGCCGACAAAGAGACCTACGTCGAG
CAGCACGAGATGGCTGTGGCCAAGTACTGCGACCTCCCTAGCAAACTGGGGCACAGAACCGGTTAGATAC
TCAAAGATGGGCTCTTACTGATACTCAAAGATGGGCTCTTACTGATACTCAAAGATGGGCTCTTACTGAT
ACTCAAAGATGGGCTCTTACTGATACTCAAAGATGGGCTCTTACTGATACTCAAAGATGGGCTCTTACTG
ATACTCAAAGATGGGCTCTTACTGATACTCAAAGATGGGCTCTTACTGATACTCAAAGATGGGCTCTTTT
AATTAACCATGGCCCAACTTGTTTATTGCAGCTTATAATGGTTACAAATAAAGCAATAGCATCACAAATT
TCACAAATAAAGCATTTTTTTCACTGCATTCTAGTTGTGGTTTGTCCAAACTCATCAATGTATCTTATCA
TGTCTGGATCTCGGATCCGGGGTTGGGGTTGCGCCTTTTCCAAGGCAGCCCTGGGTTTGCGCAGGGACGC
GGCTGCTCTGGGCGTGGTTCCGGGAAACGCAGCGGCGCCGACCCTGGGTCTCGCACATTCTTCACGTCCG
TTCGCAGCGTCACCCGGATCTTCGCCGCTACCCTTGTGGGCCCCCCGGCGACGCTTCCTGCTCCGCCCCT
AAGTCGGGAAGGTTCCTTGCGGTTCGCGGCGTGCCGGACGTGACAAACGGAAGCCGCACGTCTCACTAGT
ACCCTCGCAGACGGACAGCGCCAGGGAGCAATGGCAGCGCGCCGACCGCGATGGGCTGTGGCCAATAGCG
GCTGCTCAGCAGGGCGCGCCGAGAGCAGCGGCCGGGAAGGGGCGGTGCGGGAGGCGGGGTGTGGGGCGGT
AGTGTGGGCCCTGTTCCTGCCCGCGCGGTGTTCCGCATTCTGCAAGCCTCCGGAGCGCACGTCGGCAGTC
GGCTCCCTCGTTGACCGAATCACCGACCTCTCTCCCCAGCAATTCACCCGCGCGCGGCCACCATGTCTAG
ACTGGACAAGAGCAAAGTCATAAACGGAGCTCTGGAATTACTCAATGGTGTCGGTATCGAAGGCCTGACG
ACAAGGAAACTCGCTCAAAAGCTGGGAGTTGAGCAGCCTACCCTGTACTGGCACGTGAAGAACAAGCGGG
CCCTGCTCGATGCCCTGCCAATCGAGATGCTGGACAGGCATCATACCCACTTCTGCCCCCTGGAAGGCGA
GTCATGGCAAGACTTTCTGCGGAACAACGCCAAGTCATACCGCTGTGCTCTCCTCTCACATCGCGACGGG
GCTAAAGTGCATCTCGGCACCCGCCCAACAGAGAAACAGTACGAAACCCTGGAAAATCAGCTCGCGTTCC
TGTGTCAGCAAGGCTTCTCCCTGGAGAACGCACTGTACGCTCTGTCCGCCGTGGGCCACTTTACACTGGG
CTGCGTATTGGAGGAACAGGAGCATCAAGTAGCAAAAGAGGAAAGAGAGACACCTACCACCGATTCTATG
CCCCCACTTCTGAGACAAGCAATTGAGCTGTTCGACCGGCAGGGAGCCGAACCTGCCTTCCTTTTCGGCC
TGGAACTAATCATATGTGGCCTGGAGAAACAGCTAAAGTGCGAAAGCGGCGGGCCGACCGACGCCCTTGA
CGATTTTGACTTAGACATGCTCCCAGCCGATGCCCTTGACGACTTTGACCTTGATATGCTGCCTGCTGAC
GCTCTTGACGATTTTGACCTTGACATGCTCCCCGGGTTCGAAGGAAGCGGAGAAGGTAGAGGTTCTCTCC
TCACTTGTGGTGATGTTGAAGAAAACCCTGGTCCAATGTCTAGAATGATTGAACAAGATGGATTGCACGC
AGGTTCTCCGGCCGCTTGGGTGGAGAGGCTATTCGGCTATGACTGGGCACAACAGACAATCGGCTGCTCT
GATGCCGCCGTGTTCCGGCTGTCAGCGCAGGGGCGCCCGGTTCTTTTTGTCAAGACCGACCTGTCCGGTG
CCCTGAATGAACTGCAGGACGAGGCAGCGCGGCTATCGTGGCTGGCCACGACGGGCGTTCCTTGCGCAGC
TGTGCTCGACGTTGTCACTGAAGCGGGAAGGGACTGGCTGCTATTGGGCGAAGTGCCGGGGCAGGATCTC
CTGTCATCTCACCTTGCTCCTGCCGAGAAAGTATCCATCATGGCTGATGCAATGCGGCGGCTGCATACGC
TTGATCCGGCTACCTGCCCATTCGACCACCAAGCGAAACATCGCATCGAGCGAGCACGTACTCGGATGGA
AGCCGGTCTTGTCGATCAGGATGATCTGGACGAAGAGCATCAGGGGCTCGCGCCAGCCGAACTGTTCGCC
AGGCTCAAGGCGCGCATGCCCGACGGCGAGGATCTCGTCGTGACCCATGGCGATGCCTGCTTGCCGAATA
TCATGGTGGAAAATGGCCGCTTTTCTGGATTCATCGACTGTGGCCGGCTGGGTGTGGCGGACCGCTATCA
GGACATAGCGTTGGCTACCCGTGATATTGCTGAAGAGCTTGGCGGCGAATGGGCTGACCGCTTCCTCGTG
CTTTACGGTATCGCCGCTCCCGATTCGCAGCGCATCGCCTTCTATCGCCTTCTTGACGAGTTCTTCTGAA
TGCATTGAGGATCGATCCAAGATATCGTATTCTTAACTATGTTGCTCCTTTTACGCTATGTGGATACGCT
GCTTTAATGCCTTTGTATCATGCTATTGCTTCCCGTATGGCTTTCATTTTCTCCTCCTTGTATAAATCCT
GGTTGCTGTCTCTTTATGAGGAGTTGTGGCCCGTTGTCAGGCAACGTGGCGTGGTGTGCACTGTGTTTGC
TGACGCAACCCCCACTGGTTGGGGCATTGCCACCACCTGTCAGCTCCTTTCCGGGACTTTCGCTTTCCCC
CTCCCTATTGCCACGGCGGAACTCATCGCCGCCTGCCTTGCCCGCTGCTGGACAGGGGCTCGGCTGTTGG
GCACTGACAATTCCGTGGTGTTGTCGGGGAAGCTGACGTCCTTTCCATGGCTGCTCGCCTGTGTTGCCAC
CTGGATTCTGCGCGGGACGTCCTTCTGCTACGTCCCTTCGGCCCTCAATCCAGCGGACCTTCCTTCCCGC
GGCCTGCTGCCGGCTCTGCGGCCTCTTCCGCGTCTTCGCCTTCGCCCTCAGACGAGTCGGATCTCCCTTT
GGGCCGCCTCCCCGCCTGTTTCGCCTCGGCGTCCGGACTAGAGGTACCTTTAAGACCAATGACTTACAAG
GCAGCTGTAGATCTTAGCCACTTTTTAAAAGAAAAGGGGGGACTGGAAGGGCTAATTCACTCCCAACGAA
GACAAGATCTGCTTTTTGCTTGTACTGGGTCTCTCTGGTTAGACCAGATCTGAGCCTGGGAGCTCTCTGG
CTAACTAGGGAACCCACTGCTTAAGCCTCAATAAAGCTTGCCTTGAGTGCTTCAAGTAGTGTGTGCCCGT
CTGTTGTGTGACTCTGGTAACTAGAGATCCCTCAGACCCTTTTAGTCAGTGTGGAAAATCTCTAGCAGTA
GTAGTTCATGTCATCTTATTATTCAGTATTTATAACTTGCAAAGAAATGAATATCAGAGAGTGAGAGGAA
CTTGTTTATTGCAGCTTATAATGGTTACAAATAAAGCAATAGCATCACAAATTTCACAAATAAAGCATTT
TTTTCACTGCATTCTAGTTGTGGTTTGTCCAAACTCATCAATGTATCTTATCATGTCTGGCTCTAGCTAT
CCCGCCCCTAACTCCGCCCATCCCGCCCCTAACTCCGCCCAGTTCCGCCCATTCTCCGCCCCATGGCTGA
CTAATTTTTTTTATTTATGCAGAGGCCGAGGCCGCCTCGGCCTCTGAGCTATTCCAGAAGTAGTGAGGAG
GCTTTTTTGGAGGCCTTTCAAATATGTATCCGCTCATGAGACAATAACCCTGATAAATGCTTCAATAATA
TTGAAAAAGGAAGAGTATGAGTATTCAACATTTCCGTGTCGCCCTTATTCCCTTTTTTGCGGCATTTTGC
CTTCCTGTTTTTGCTCACCCAGAAACGCTGGTGAAAGTAAAAGATGCTGAAGATCAGTTGGGTGCACGAG
TGGGTTACATCGAACTGGATCTCAACAGCGGTAAGATCCTTGAGAGTTTTCGCCCCGAAGAACGTTTTCC
AATGATGAGCACTTTTAAAGTTCTGCTATGTGGCGCGGTATTATCCCGTATTGACGCCGGGCAAGAGCAA
CTCGGTCGCCGCATACACTATTCTCAGAATGACTTGGTTGAGTACTCACCAGTCACAGAAAAGCATCTTA
CGGATGGCATGACAGTAAGAGAATTATGCAGTGCTGCCATAACCATGAGTGATAACACTGCGGCCAACTT
ACTTCTGACAACGATCGGAGGACCGAAGGAGCTAACCGCTTTTTTGCACAACATGGGGGATCATGTAACT
CGCCTTGATCGTTGGGAACCGGAGCTGAATGAAGCCATACCAAACGACGAGCGTGACACCACGATGCCTG
TAGCAATGGCAACAACGTTGCGCAAACTATTAACTGGCGAACTACTTACTCTAGCTTCCCGGCAACAATT
AATAGACTGGATGGAGGCGGATAAAGTTGCAGGACCACTTCTGCGCTCGGCCCTTCCGGCTGGCTGGTTT
ATTGCTGATAAATCTGGAGCCGGTGAGCGTGGGTCTCGCGGTATCATTGCAGCACTGGGGCCAGATGGTA
AGCCCTCCCGTATCGTAGTTATCTACACGACGGGGAGTCAGGCAACTATGGATGAACGAAATAGACAGAT
CGCTGAGATAGGTGCCTCACTGATTAAGCATTGGTAACTGTCAGACCAAGTTTACTCATATATACTTTAG
ATTGATTTAAAACTTCATTTTTAATTTAAAAGGATCTAGGTGAAGATCCTTTTTGATAATCTCATGACCA
AAATCCCTTAACGTGAGTTTTCGTTCCACTGAGCGTCAGACCCCGTAGAAAAGATCAAAGGATCTTCTTG
AGATCCTTTTTTTCTGCGCGTAATCTGCTGCTTGCAAACAAAAAAACCACCGCTACCAGCGGTGGTTTGT
TTGCCGGATCAAGAGCTACCAACTCTTTTTCCGAAGGTAACTGGCTTCAGCAGAGCGCAGATACCAAATA
CTGTTCTTCTAGTGTAGCCGTAGTTAGGCCACCACTTCAAGAACTCTGTAGCACCGCCTACATACCTCGC
TCTGCTAATCCTGTTACCAGTGGCTGCTGCCAGTGGCGATAAGTCGTGTCTTACCGGGTTGGACTCAAGA
CGATAGTTACCGGATAAGGCGCAGCGGTCGGGCTGAACGGGGGGTTCGTGCACACAGCCCAGCTTGGAGC
GAACGACCTACACCGAACTGAGATACCTACAGCGTGAGCTATGAGAAAGCGCCACGCTTCCCGAAGGGAG
AAAGGCGGACAGGTATCCGGTAAGCGGCAGGGTCGGAACAGGAGAGCGCACGAGGGAGCTTCCAGGGGGA
AACGCCTGGTATCTTTATAGTCCTGTCGGGTTTCGCCACCTCTGACTTGAGCGTCGATTTTTGTGATGCT
CGTCAGGGGGGCGGAGCCTATGGAAAAACGCCAGCAACGCGGCCTTTTTACGGTTCCTGGCCTTTTGCTG
GCCTTTTGCTCACATGTTCTTTCCTGCGTTATCCCCTGATTCTGTGGATAACCGTATTACCGCCTTTGAG
TGAGCTGATACCGCTCGCCGCAGCCGAACGACCGAGCGCAGCGAGTCAGTGAGCGAGGAAGCGGAAGAGC
GCCCAATACGCAAACCGCCTCTCCCCGCGCGTTGGCCGATTCATTAATGCAGCTGGCACGACAGGTTTCC
CGACTGGAAAGCGGGCAGTGAGCGCAACGCAATTAATGTGAGTTAGCTCACTCATTAGGCACCCCAGGCT
TTACACTTTATGCTTCCGGCTCGTATGTTGTGTGGAATTGTGAGCGGATAACAATTTCACACAGGAAACA
GCTATGACCATGATTACGCCAAGCGCGCAATTAACCCTCACTAAAGGGAACAAAAGCTGGAGCTGCAAGC
TTAATGTAGTCTTATGCAATACTCTTGTAGTCTTGCAACATGGTAACGATGAGTTAGCAACATGCCTTAC
AAGGAGAGAAAAAGCACCGTGCATGCCGATTGGTGGAAGTAAGGTGGTACGATCGTGCCTTATTAGGAAG
GCAACAGACGGGTCTGACATGGATTGGACGAACCACTGAATTGCCGCATTGCAGAGATATTGTATTTAAG
TGCCTAGCTCGATACATAAACGGGTCTCTCTGGTTAGACCAGATCTGAGCCTGGGAGCTCTCTGGCTAAC
TAGGGAACCCACTGCTTAAGCCTCAATAAAGCTTGCCTTGAGTGCTTCAAGTAGTGTGTGCCCGTCTGTT
GTGTGACTCTGGTAACTAGAGATCCCTCAGACCCTTTTAGTCAGTGTGGAAAATCTCTAGCAGTGGCGCC
CGAACAGGGACTTGAAAGCGAAAGGGAAACCAGAGGAGCTCTCTCGACGCAGGACTCGGCTTGCTGAAGC
GCGCACGGCAAGAGGCGAGGGGCGGCGACTGGTGAGTACGCCAAAAATTTTGACTAGCGGAGGCTAGAAG
GAGAGAGATGGGTGCGAGAGCGTCAGTATTAAGCGGGGGAGAATTAGATCGCGATGGGAAAAAATTCGGT
TAAGGCCAGGGGGAAAGAAAAAATATAAATTAAAACATATAGTATGGGCAAGCAGGGAGCTAGAACGATT
CGCAGTTAATCCTGGCCTGTTAGAAACATCAGAAGGCTGTAGACAAATACTGGGACAGCTACAACCATCC
CTTCAGACAGGATCAGAAGAACTTAGATCATTATATAATACAGTAGCAACCCTCTATTGTGTGCATCAAA
GGATAGAGATAAAAGACACCAAGGAAGCTTTAGACAAGATAGAGGAAGAGCAAAACAAAAGTAAGACCAC
CGCACAGCAAGCGGCCGCTGATCTTCAGACCTGGAGGAGGAGATATGAGGGACAATTGGAGAAGTGAATT
ATATAAATATAAAGTAGTAAAAATTGAACCATTAGGAGTAGCACCCACCAAGGCAAAGAGAAGAGTGGTG
CAGAGAGAAAAAAGAGCAGTGGGAATAGGAGCTTTGTTCCTTGGGTTCTTGGGAGCAGCAGGAAGCACTA
TGGGCGCAGCGTCAATGACGCTGACGGTACAGGCCAGACAATTATTGTCTGGTATAGTGCAGCAGCAGAA
CAATTTGCTGAGGGCTATTGAGGCGCAACAGCATCTGTTGCAACTCACAGTCTGGGGCATCAAGCAGCTC
CAGGCAAGAATCCTGGCTGTGGAAAGATACCTAAAGGATCAACAGCTCCTGGGGATTTGGGGTTGCTCTG
GAAAACTCATTTGCACCACTGCTGTGCCTTGGAATGCTAGTTGGAGTAATAAATCTCTGGAACAGATTTG
GAATCACACGACCTGGATGGAGTGGGACAGAGAAATTAACAATTACACAAGCTTAATACACTCCTTAATT
GAAGAATCGCAAAACCAGCAAGAAAAGAATGAACAAGAATTATTGGAATTAGATAAATGGGCAAGTTTGT
GGAATTGGTTTAACATAACAAATTGGCTGTGGTATATAAAATTATTCATAATGATAGTAGGAGGCTTGGT
AGGTTTAAGAATAGTTTTTGCTGTACTTTCTATAGTGAATAGAGTTAGGCAGGGATATTCACCATTATCG
TTTCAGACCCACCTCCCAACCCCGAGGGGAC
Features (pLannotate 1.2.2; 27 found; start..end, strand, type, name):
     41..158     +  misc_feature   cPPT/CTS: central polypurine tract and central termination sequence of HIV-1
    212..526     +  promoter       tight TRE promoter: Tet-responsive promoter PTight, consisting of seven tet operator sequences followed by the minimal CMV promoter
    555..1247    +  CDS            TurboRFP: TurboRFP is a basic (constitutively fluorescent) orange fluorescent protein published in 2007, derived from Entacmaea quadricolor. It has low acid sensitivity.
   1486..1620    +  polyA_signal   SV40 poly(A) signal: SV40 polyadenylation signal
   1629..2139    +  promoter       hPGK promoter: human phosphoglycerate kinase 1 promoter
   2163..2860    +  CDS            rtTA3 (fragment): reverse tetracycline transactivator 3 activates expression from Tet-responsive promoters in the presence of doxycycline
   2790..2900    +  CDS            VP48: 3 tandem repeats of the minimal activation domain of herpes simplex virus VP16 (Cheng et al., 2013)
   2985..3776    +  CDS            neo: KKA2_KLEPN - Also known as kan, nptII. Experimental evidence at protein level: Swiss-Prot protein existence level 1. Resistance to kanamycin, neomycin, paromomycin, ribostamycin, butirosin and gentamicin B. From Klebsiella pneumoniae.
   3807..4355    +  misc_feature   WPRE (fragment): woodchuck hepatitis virus posttranscriptional regulatory element
   4381..4452    +  CDS            nef (fragment): NEF_HV1Z2 - Experimental evidence at protein level: Swiss-Prot protein existence level 1. Extracellular Nef protein targets CD4(+) T-lymphocytes for apoptosis by interacting with CXCR4 surface receptors. From Human immunodeficiency virus type 1 group M subtype D (isolate Z2/CDC-Z34) (HIV-1).
   4454..4687    +  LTR            3' LTR (ΔU3): self-inactivating 3' long terminal repeat (LTR) from HIV-1
   4759..4880    +  polyA_signal   SV40 poly(A) signal: SV40 polyadenylation signal
   4920..5055    +  rep_origin     SV40 ori: SV40 origin of replication
   5063..5126    +  promoter       AmpR promoter: bla
   5127..5987    +  CDS            AmpR: β-lactamase; bla; confers resistance to ampicillin, carbenicillin, and related antibiotics
   6158..6746    +  rep_origin     ori: high-copy-number ColE1/pMB1/pBR322/pUC origin of replication
   6929..7021    +  CDS            lacI (fragment): lac repressor; lacI; The lac repressor binds to the lac operator to inhibit transcription in E. coli. This inhibition can be relieved by adding lactose or isopropyl-β-D-thiogalactopyranoside (IPTG).
   7034..7055    +  protein_bind   CAP binding site: CAP binding activates transcription in the presence of cAMP. E. coli catabolite activator protein
   7070..7100    +  promoter       lac promoter: promoter for the E. coli lac operon
   7108..7124    +  protein_bind   lac operator: The lac repressor binds to the lac operator to inhibit transcription in E. coli. This inhibition can be relieved by adding lactose or isopropyl-β-D-thiogalactopyranoside (IPTG). lac repressor encoded by lacI
   7169..7187    +  promoter       T3 promoter: promoter for bacteriophage T3 RNA polymerase
   7215..7441    +  promoter       RSV promoter: Rous sarcoma virus enhancer/promoter
   7442..7622    +  LTR            5' LTR (truncated): truncated 5' long terminal repeat (LTR) from HIV-1
   7669..7794    +  misc_feature   HIV-1 Ψ: packaging signal of human immunodeficiency virus type 1
   7778..8141    +  CDS            HIV-1 gag (fragment): gag protein from human immunodeficiency virus 1; gag
   8287..8520    +  misc_feature   RRE: The Rev response element (RRE) of HIV-1 allows for Rev-dependent mRNA export from the nucleus to the cytoplasm.
   8897..8921    +  CDS            Rev (fragment): human immunodeficiency virus 1 (HIV-1) Rev protein; rev; enhances nuclear export of unspliced and incompletely spliced viral mRNAs
