[The description below was written by a language model from this plasmid's Addgene catalogue record and pLannotate feature annotations shown in this document.]
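Description:
pCW57.1-RFP_mmu-miR-292b-3p_sponge is a doxycycline-inducible, third-generation-style lentiviral expression plasmid built on the pCW57-RFP-P2A-MCS (Neo) backbone. It is propagated in E. coli through a high-copy ColE1/pUC-type origin with ampicillin resistance. The transfer cassette is framed by an RSV promoter-driven truncated HIV-1 5' LTR and a self-inactivating ΔU3 3' LTR. It includes the Ψ packaging signal with a gag fragment, the RRE for Rev-dependent export of the genomic RNA, the cPPT/CTS and a WPRE fragment.

The payload is a TurboRFP coding sequence under the tight TRE promoter (seven tet operators upstream of a minimal CMV promoter). A 184 bp insert cloned between AgeI and BamHI, both retained, supplies a stop codon, a sponge sequence for mouse miR-292b-3p and a poly(A) signal. The sponge therefore sits in the 3'UTR of the RFP transcript, where it is intended to sequester the microRNA while fluorescence reports induction. The feature table annotates an SV40 poly(A) signal downstream of TurboRFP, but the sponge itself is not annotated.

A second cassette uses the human PGK promoter to express the rtTA3 reverse tetracycline transactivator followed by a neomycin resistance gene. This makes the system all-in-one and allows G418 selection of transduced mammalian cells. How the two coding regions are linked is not annotated.

A PacI site placed between the sponge and the poly(A) signal lets the sponge be exchanged. The plasmid thus serves both as a test sponge for miR-292b-3p and as a template for building sponges against other microRNAs.
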