Addgene plasmid #132623: pCW57.1-RFP_mmu-miR-292b-3p_sponge
Purpose: Expresses a TurboRFP transcript with test microRNA sponge for mmu-miR-292b-3p as 3'UTR; serves as template for other microRNA sponges
Depositing lab: Constance Ciaudo. Depositing organization: ETH Zurich (Swiss Federal Institute of Technology).
Backbone
  Vector backbone: pCW57-RFP-P2A-MCS (Neo)
  Backbone manufacturer: Adam Karpf Lab (addgene#: 89182)
  Backbone size w/o insert (bp): 8636
  Modifications to backbone: cloning method: AgeI and BamHI restriction on pCW57.1-RFP, insert design with compatible restriction enzyme sites. The insert contains a stop codon, the sponge design and a polyA signal. An additional restriction enzyme site, PacI, is introduced between the sponge design and polyA signal to facilitate efficient generation of alternative sponge designs.
  Vector type: Mammalian Expression, Lentiviral ; Doxycycline inducible
  Selectable markers: Neomycin (select with G418)
Growth in bacteria
  Bacterial resistance: Ampicillin, 100 μg/mL
  Growth temperature: 37°C
  Growth strain: NEB Stable
  Copy number: High Copy
Gene/Insert
  Gene/Insert name: stop codon, mmu-miR-292b-3p sponge sequence and polyA signal
  Species: M. musculus (mouse)
  Insert size (bp): 184
  Promoter: TRE
  Cloning method: Restriction Enzyme; 5′ cloning site AgeI (not destroyed); 3′ cloning site BamHI (not destroyed)
  Sequencing primers: 5′ unknown; 3′ GAACGGACGTGAAGAATGTG
Terms and licenses: Academic/Nonprofit Terms; Industry Terms: Not Available to Industry
How to cite: pCW57.1-RFP_mmu-miR-292b-3p_sponge was a gift from Constance Ciaudo (Addgene plasmid # 132623 ; http://n2t.net/addgene:132623 ; RRID:Addgene_132623)
